>Addgene plasmid #162389 | pFTSG | addgene full sequence | sequence record 328984 | Addgene NGS Result
[119 nt withheld, positions 1-119]
C
[91 nt withheld, positions 121-211]
A
[49 nt withheld, positions 213-261]
CCTTTGACGTTGGAGTCCACGTTCTT
[37 nt withheld, positions 288-324]
ACCCTATCTCGGTCTATTCTTTTGATTTATAAGGGATTTTGCCGATTTCGGCCTATTGGTTAAAAAATGA
GCTGATTTAACAAAAATTTAACGCGAATTTTAACAAAATATTAACGCTTACAATTTAGGTGGCACTTTTC
GGGGAAATGTGCGCGGAACCCCTATTTGTTTATTTTTCTAAATACATTCAAATATGTATCCGCTCATGAG
ACAATAACCCTGATAAATGCTTCAATAATATTGAAAAAGGAAGAGTATGAGTATTCAACATTTCCGTGTC
GCCCTTATTCCCTTTTTTGCGGCATTTTGCCTTCCTGTTTTTGCTCACCCAGAAACGCTGGTGAAAGTAA
AAGATGCTGAAGATCAGTTGGGTGCACGAGTGGGTTACATCGAACTGGATCTCAACAGCGGTAAGATCCT
TGAGAGTTTTCGCCCCGAAGAACGTTTTCCAATGATGAGCACTTTTAAAGTTCTGCTATGTGGCGCGGTA
TTATCCCGTATTGACGCCGGGCAAGAGCAACTCGGTCGCCGCATACACTATTCTCAGAATGACTTGGTTG
AGTACTCACCAGTCACAGAAAAGCATCTTACGGATGGCATGACAGTAAGAGAATTATGCAGTGCTGCCAT
AACCATGAGTGATAACACTGCGGCCAACTTACTTCTGACAACGATCGGAGGACCGAAGGAGCTAACCGCT
TTTTTGCACAACATGGGGGATCATGTAACTCGCCTTGATCGTTGGGAACCGGAGCTGAATGAAGCCATAC
CAAACGACGAGCGTGACACCACGATGCCTGTAGCAATGGCAACAACGTTGCGCAAACTATTAACTGGCGA
ACTACTTACTCTAGCTTCCCGGCAACAATTAATAGACTGGATGGAGGCGGATAAAGTTGCAGGACCACTT
CTGCGCTCGGCCCTTCCGGCTGGCTGGTTTATTGCTGATAAATCTGGAGCCGGTGAGCGTGGGTCTCGCG
GTATCATTGCAGCACTGGGGCCAGATGGTAAGCCCTCCCGTATCGTAGTTATCTACACGACGGGGAGTCA
GGCAACTATGGATGAACGAAATAGACAGATCGCTGAGATAGGTGCCTCACTGATTAAGCATTGGTAACTG
TCAGACCAAGTTTACTCATATATACTTTAGATTGATTTAAAACTTCATTTTTAATTTAAAAGGATCTAGG
TGAAGATCCTTTTTGATAATCTCATGACCAAAATCCCTTAACGTGAGTTTTCGTTCCACTGAGCGTCAGA
CCCCGTAGAAAAGATCAAAGGATCTTCTTGAGATCCTTTTTTTCTGCGCGTAATCTGCTGCTTGCAAACA
AAAAAACCACCGCTACCAGCGGTGGTTTGTTTGCCGGATCAAGAGCTACCAACTCTTTTTCCGAAGGTAA
CTGGCTTCAGCAGAGCGCAGATACCAAATACTGTTCTTCTAGTGTAGCCGTAGTTAGGCCACCACTTCAA
GAACTCTGTAGCACCGCCTACATACCTCGCTCTGCTAATCCTGTTACCAGTGGCTGCTGCCAGTGGCGAT
AAGTCGTGTCTTACCGGGTTGGACTCAAGACGATAGTTACCGGATAAGGCGCAGCGGTCGGGCTGAACGG
GGGGTTCGTGCACACAGCCCAGCTTGGAGCGAACGACCTACACCGAACTGAGATACCTACAGCGTGAGCT
ATGAGAAAGCGCCACGCTTCCCGAAGGGAGAAAGGCGGACAGGTATCCGGTAAGCGGCAGGGTCGGAACA
GGAGAGCGCACGAGGGAGCTTCCAGGGGGAAACGCCTGGTATCTTTATAGTCCTGTCGGGTTTCGCCACC
TCTGACTTGAGCGTCGATTTTTGTGATGCTCGTCAGGGGGGCGGAGCCTATGGAAAAACGCCAGCAACGC
GGCCTTTTTACGGTTCCTGGCCTTTTGCTGGCCTTTTGCTCACATGTTCTTTCCTGCGTTATCCCCTGAT
TCTGTGGATAACCGTATTACCGCCTTTGAGTGAGCTGATACCGCTCGCCGCAGCCGAACGACCGAGCGCA
GCGAGTCAGTGAGCGAGGAAGCGGAAGAGCGCCTGATGCGGTATTTTCTCCTTACGCATCTGTGCGGTAT
TTCACACCGCATAGACCAGCCGCGTAACCTGGCAAAATCGGTTACGGTTGAGTAATAAATGGATGCCCTG
CGTAAGCGGGTGTGGGCGGACAATAAAGTCTTAAACTGAACAAAATAGATCTAAACTATGACAATAAAGT
CTTAAACTAGACAGAATAGTTGTAAACTGAAATCAGTCCAGTTATGCTGTGAAAAAGCATACTGGACTTT
TGTTATGGCTAAAGCAAACTCTTCATTTTCTGAAGTGCAAATTGCCCGTCGTATTAAAGAGGGGCGTGGC
CAAGGGCATGGTAAAGACTATATTCGCGGCGTTGTGACAATTTACCGAACAACTCCGCGGCCGGGAAGCC
GATCTCGGCTTGAACGAATTGTTAGGTGGCGGTACTTGGGTCGATATCAAAGTGCATCACTTCTTCCCGT
ATGCCCAACTTTGTATAGAGAGCCACTGCGGGATCGTCACCGTAATCTGCTTGCACGTAGATCACATAAG
CACCAAGCGCGTTGGCCTCATGCTTGAGGAGATTGATGAGCGCGGTGGCAATGCCCTGCCTCCGGTGCTC
GCCGGAGACTGCGAGATCATAGATATAGATCTCACTACGCGGCTGCTCAAACTTGGGCAGAACGTAAGCC
GCGAGAGCGCCAACAACCGCTTCTTGGTCGAAGGCAGCAAGCGCGATGAATGTCTTACTACGGAGCAAGT
TCCCGAGGTAATCGGAGTCCGGCTGATGTTGGGAGTAGGTGGCTACGTCTCCGAACTCACGACCGAAAAG
ATCAAGAGCAGCCCGCATGGATTTGACTTGGTCAGGGCCGAGCCTACATGTGCGAATGATGCCCATACTT
GAGCCACCTAACTTTGTTTTAGGGCGACTGCCCTGCTGCGTAACATCGTTGCTGCTCCATAACATCAAAC
ATCGACCCACGGCGTAACGCGCTTGCTGCTTGGATGCCCGAGGCATAGACTGTACAAAAAAACAGTCATA
ACAAGCCATGAAAACCGCCACTGCGCCGTTACCACCGCTGCGTTCGGTCAAGGTTCTGGACCAGTTGCGT
GAGCGCATACGCTACTTGCATTACAGTTTACGAACCGAACAGGCTTATGTCAACTGGGTTCGTGCCTTCA
TCCGTTTCCACGGTGTGCGTCACCCGGCAACCTTGGGCAGCAGCGAAGTCGAGGCATTTCTGTCCTGGCT
GGCGAACGAGCGCAAGGTTTCGGTCTCCACGCATCGTCAGGCATTGGCGGCCTTGCTGTTCTTCTACGGC
AAGGTGCTGTGCACGGATCTGCCCTTGCTTCAGGAGATCGGTAGACCTCGGCCGTCGCGGCGCTTGCCGG
TGGTGCTGACCCCGGATGAAGTGGTTCGCATCCTCGGTTTTCTGGAAGGCGAGCATCGTTTGTTCGCCCA
GGACTCTAGCTATATTTCTAGTGGTTGGCTACGTACCCGTAGTGGCTATGGCAGGGCTTGCCGCCCCGAC
GTTGGCTGCGAGCCCTGGGCCTTCACCCGAACTTGGGGGTTGGGGTGGGGAAAAGGAAGAAACGCGGGCG
TATTGGTCCCAATGGGGTCTCGGTGGGGTATCGACAGAGTGCCAGCCCTGGGACCGAACCCCGCGTTTAT
GAACAAACGACCCAACACCCGTGCGTTTTATTCTGTCTTTTTATTGCCGTCATAGCGCGGGTTCCTTCCG
GTATTGTCTCCTTCCGTGTTTCAGTTAGCCTCCCCCATCTCCCGGTATCGCATGCTATGCATCAGCTGCT
AGCACCATGGCTCGAGATCCCGGGTGATCAAGTCTTCGTCGAGTGATTGTAAATAAAATGTAATTTACAG
TATAGTATTTTAATTAATATACAAATGATTTGATAATAATTCTTATTTAACTATAATATATTGTGTTGGG
TTGAATTAAAGGTCCGTATACTCCGGAATATTAATAGATCATGGAGATAATTAAAATGATAACCATCTCG
CAAATAAATAAGTATTTTACTGTTTTCGTAACAGTTTTGTAATAAAAAAACCTATAAATATTCCGGATTA
TTCATACCGTCCCACCATCGGGCGCATCTAAAATGAGCGGATCCAAGCTTAGCGGCCGCGAATTCCTCGA
GGGTACCCTGGAAGTGCTGTTTCAGGGCCCGGGCGGTAGTGGAGGTTCCGCGAGTGTCATTAAGCCGGAG
ATGAAAATTAAGTTGCGTATGGAGGGGGCCGTGAATGGGCACAAATTCGTTATTGAAGGGGAGGGGATTG
GAAAGCCGTATGAGGGTACGCAAACCTTGGACTTAACAGTAGAAGAAGGGGCACCATTGCCTTTTTCTTA
TGATATTTTGACTCCGGCGTTCCAATACGGGAACCGTGCTTTCACAAAGTATCCCGAAGATATCCCTGAC
TATTTCAAGCAAGCATTTCCCGAGGGTTACAGTTGGGAGAGAAGTATGACCTATGAGGATCAAGGCATAT
GTATTGCTACCTCTGACATTACTATGGAGGGAGACTGCTTCTTCTATGAGATTCGTTTCGATGGAACAAA
CTTTCCTCCTAACGGGCCAGTGATGCAGAAAAAGACGTTGAAGTGGGAACCGTCCACAGAAAAAATGTAT
GTCGAGGACGGCGTTCTAAAGGGAGACGTGGAAATGGCCTTGCTATTGGAAGGGGGTGGACACTATCGTT
GTGATTTCAAAACGACCTACAAGGCCAAAAAAGATGTGAGACTACCGGACGCCCACGAGGTTGACCATCG
TATTGAAATTTTAAGTCACGACAAGGACTATAATAAAGTAAGACTGTACGAACACGCGGAAGCACGTTAC
AGCGGAGGTGGAAGTGGTGGTGGCCACCATCACCATCACCATCACCATTAAGTCGAGAAGTACTAGAGGA
TCATAATCAGCCATACCACATTTGTAGAGGTTTTACTTGCTTTAAAAAACCTCCCACACCTCCCCCTGAA
CCTGAAACATAAAATGAATGCAATTGTTGTTGTTAACTTGTTTATTGCAGCTTATAATGGTTACAAATAA
AGCAATAGCATCACAAATTTCACAAATAAAGCATTTTTTTCACTGCATTCTAGTTGTGGTTTGTCCAAAC
TCATCAATGTATCTTATCATGTCTGGATCTGATCACTGCTTGAGCCTAGGAGATCCGAACCAGATAAGTG
AAATCTAGTTCCAAACTATTTTGTCATTTTTAATTTTCGTATTAGCTTACGACGCTACACCCAGTTCCCA
TCTATTTTGTCACTCTTCCCTAAATAATCCTTAAAAACTCCATTTCCACCCCTCCCAGTTCCCAACTATT
TTGTCCGCCCACAGCGGGGCATTTTTCTTCCTGTTATGTTTTTAATCAAACATCCTGCCAACTCCATGTG
ACAAACCGTCATCTTCGGCTACTTTTTCTCTGTCACAGAATGAAAATTTTTCTGTCATCTCTTCGTTATT
AATGTTTGTAATTGACTGAATATCAACGCTTATTTGCAGCCTGAATGGCGAATGGGACGCG
Features (pLannotate 1.2.2; 18 found; start..end, strand, type, name):
    476..580     +  promoter       AmpR promoter: bla
    581..1441    +  CDS            AmpR: β-lactamase; bla; confers resistance to ampicillin, carbenicillin, and related antibiotics
   1612..2200    +  rep_origin     ori: high-copy-number ColE1/pMB1/pBR322/pUC origin of replication
   2386..2437    -  misc_feature   bom (fragment): basis of mobility region from pBR322
   2505..2729    -  mobile_element Tn7R: mini-Tn7 element (right end of the Tn7 transposon) Tn7
   2796..3329    -  CDS            GmR: gentamycin acetyltransferase; aacC1; confers resistance to gentamycin
   3499..3527    -  promoter       Pc promoter: intI1 (promoter lies within the coding sequence); class 1 integron promoter
   3505..3864    -  CDS            YPR2_ECOLX (fragment): Protein predicted: Swiss-Prot protein existence level 4. From Escherichia coli.
   4035..4083    -  polyA_signal   HSV TK poly(A) signal: herpes simplex virus thymidine kinase polyadenylation signal (Cole and Stacy, 1985)
   4219..4328    -  promoter       p10 promoter: baculovirus promoter for expression in insect cells
   4352..4443    +  promoter       polyhedrin promoter: polh from Autographa californica; promoter for the baculovirus polyhedrin gene
   4577..5227    +  CDS            mAzamiGreen: mAzamiGreen is a basic (constitutively fluorescent) green fluorescent protein published in 2003, derived from Galaxea fascicularis. It has high acid sensitivity.
   5249..5272    +  CDS            8xHis: 8xHis affinity tag
   5293..5376    +  CDS            large T antigen (fragment): large T antigen from SV40 (simian virus 40)
   5399..5533    +  polyA_signal   SV40 poly(A) signal: SV40 polyadenylation signal
   5562..5727    -  mobile_element Tn7L: mini-Tn7 element (left end of the Tn7 transposon) Tn7
   5890..5906    +  CDS            lacZα (fragment): LacZα fragment of β-galactosidase; lacZ fragment
   5911..450     +  rep_origin     f1 ori (across the origin) (sequence partly withheld): f1 bacteriophage origin of replication; arrow indicates direction of (+) strand synthesis
