[The description below was written by a language model from this plasmid's Addgene catalogue record and pLannotate feature annotations shown in this document.]
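Description:
pFTSG is a baculovirus transfer (donor) plasmid built on a pFastBac backbone for producing proteins in insect cells with a C-terminal thermostable GFP (TGP) tag. In E. coli it is maintained as a high-copy plasmid through a ColE1/pUC-type origin and selected with ampicillin via the bla gene; an f1 origin is also present. The expression region lies between the Tn7R and Tn7L ends of a mini-Tn7 element, together with a gentamicin acetyltransferase marker driven by the class 1 integron Pc promoter. In pFastBac-type systems this arrangement allows the cassette to be transposed into a baculovirus shuttle genome (bacmid) in bacteria. The resulting bacmid is then used to generate recombinant virus.

The payload sits downstream of the polyhedrin promoter, a strong very-late baculovirus promoter. A cloning site precedes the synthetic TGP coding sequence, which is followed by an 8xHis tag and an SV40 polyadenylation signal, so a gene inserted in frame is expressed as target–TGP–His. The automated annotation labels the fluorescent protein ORF as mAzamiGreen, which presumably reflects sequence similarity, since the catalogue entry identifies it as TGP. A divergently oriented p10 promoter with an HSV TK poly(A) signal is also annotated, as in dual-promoter pFastBac derivatives, but no coding sequence is annotated under it.

According to the associated work, the tag is intended for membrane protein studies, where fluorescence reports on expression and stability and the tag aids purification. The depositors note that only the multiple cloning site and the TGP-encoding region were sequence-verified by them.
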