Addgene plasmid #162389: pFTSG
Purpose: Expression of proteins with a C-terminal thermostable GFP (TGP) tag in insect cell
Depositing lab: Dianfan Li. Depositing organization: CAS Center for Excellence in Molecular Cell Science. Publication: An improved fluorescent tag and its nanobodies for membrane protein expression, stability assay, and purification. Cai H, Yao H, Li T, Hutter CAJ, Li Y, Tang Y, Seeger MA, Li D. Commun Biol. 2020 Dec 10;3(1):753. doi: 10.1038/s42003-020-01478-z. PubMed 33303987.
Backbone
  Vector backbone: pFastBac
  Vector type: Insect Expression
Growth in bacteria
  Bacterial resistance: Ampicillin, 100 μg/mL
  Growth temperature: 37°C
  Growth strain: DH5alpha
  Copy number: High Copy
Gene/Insert
  Gene/Insert name: thermostable GFP (TGP)
  Species: Synthetic
  Tag / fusion protein: His (C terminal on backbone)
  Cloning method: Gibson Cloning
  Sequencing primers: 5′ pFastBac_F
Terms and licenses: Academic/Nonprofit Terms; Industry Terms: Not Available to Industry
Depositor comments: Full sequence is provided by the depositors but they have only verified the sequence of the multi-cloning site and the TGP-encoding region.
How to cite: pFTSG was a gift from Dianfan Li (Addgene plasmid # 162389 ; http://n2t.net/addgene:162389 ; RRID:Addgene_162389)
