>Addgene plasmid #162389 | pFTSG | depositor full sequence | sequence record 314732 | pFTSG sequence 808 bps
CGCGAATTCCTCGAGGGTACCCTGGAAGTGCTGTTTCAGGGCCCGGGCGGTAGTGGAGGTTCCGCGAGTG
TCATTAAGCCGGAGATGAAAATTAAGTTGCGTATGGAGGGGGCCGTGAATGGGCACAAATTCGTTATTGA
AGGGGAGGGGATTGGAAAGCCGTATGAGGGTACGCAAACCTTGGACTTAACAGTAGAAGAAGGGGCACCA
TTGCCTTTTTCTTATGATATTTTGACTCCGGCGTTCCAATACGGGAACCGTGCTTTCACAAAGTATCCCG
AAGATATCCCTGACTATTTCAAGCAAGCATTTCCCGAGGGTTACAGTTGGGAGAGAAGTATGACCTATGA
GGATCAAGGCATATGTATTGCTACCTCTGACATTACTATGGAGGGAGACTGCTTCTTCTATGAGATTCGT
TTCGATGGAACAAACTTTCCTCCTAACGGGCCAGTGATGCAGAAAAAGACGTTGAAGTGGGAACCGTCCA
CAGAAAAAATGTATGTCGAGGACGGCGTTCTAAAGGGAGACGTGGAAATGGCCTTGCTATTGGAAGGGGG
TGGACACTATCGTTGTGATTTCAAAACGACCTACAAGGCCAAAAAAGATGTGAGACTACCGGACGCCCAC
GAGGTTGACCATCGTATTGAAATTTTAAGTCACGACAAGGACTATAATAAAGTAAGACTGTACGAACACG
CGGAAGCACGTTACAGCGGAGGTGGAAGTGGTGGTGGCCACCATCACCATCACCATCACCATTAAGTCGA
GAAGTACTAGAGGATCATAATCAGCCATACCACATTTG
